>Addgene plasmid #103322 | LSB-hsa-miR-199b-5p | depositor full sequence | sequence record 195693 | Full Sequence
AATTGAGGGGATAACGCAGGAAAGAACATGTGAGCAAAAGGCCAGCAAAAGGCCAGGAACCGTAAAAAGG
CCGCGTTGCTGGCGTTTTTCCATAGGCTCCGCCCCCCTGACGAGCATCACAAAAATCGACGCTCAAGTCA
GAGGTGGCGAAACCCGACAGGACTATAAAGATACCAGGCGTTTCCCCCTGGAAGCTCCCTCGTGCGCTCT
CCTGTTCCGACCCTGCCGCTTACCGGATACCTGTCCGCCTTTCTCCCTTCGGGAAGCGTGGCGCTTTCTC
ATAGCTCACGCTGTAGGTATCTCAGTTCGGTGTAGGTCGTTCGCTCCAAGCTGGGCTGTGTGCACGAACC
CCCCGTTCAGCCCGACCGCTGCGCCTTATCCGGTAACTATCGTCTTGAGTCCAACCCGGTAAGACACGAC
TTATCGCCACTGGCAGCAGCCACTGGTAACAGGATTAGCAGAGCGAGGTATGTAGGCGGTGCTACAGAGT
TCTTGAAGTGGTGGCCTAACTACGGCTACACTAGAAGAACAGTATTTGGTATCTGCGCTCTGCTGAAGCC
AGTTACCTTCGGAAAAAGAGTTGGTAGCTCTTGATCCGGCAAACAAACCACCGCTGGTAGCGGTGGTTTT
TTTGTTTGCAAGCAGCAGATTACGCGCAGAAAAAAAGGATCTCAAGAAGATCCTTTGATCTTTTCTACGG
GGTCTGACGCTCAGTGGAACGAAAACTCACGTTAAGGGATTTTGGTCATGAGATTATCAAAAAGGATCTT
CACCTAGATCCTTTTAAATTAAAAATGAAGTTTTAAATCAATCTAAAGTATATATGAGTAAACTTGGTCT
GACAGTTACCAATGCTTAATCAGTGAGGCACCTATCTCAGCGATCTGTCTATTTCGTTCATCCATAGTTG
CCTGACTCCCCGTCGTGTAGATAACTACGATACGGGAGGGCTTACCATCTGGCCCCAGTGCTGCAATGAT
ACCGCGAGAACCACGCTCACCGGCTCCAGATTTATCAGCAATAAACCAGCCAGCCGGAAGGGCCGAGCGC
AGAAGTGGTCCTGCAACTTTATCCGCCTCCATCCAGTCTATTAATTGTTGCCGGGAAGCTAGAGTAAGTA
GTTCGCCAGTTAATAGTTTGCGCAACGTTGTTGCCATTGCTACAGGCATCGTGGTGTCACGCTCGTCGTT
TGGTATGGCTTCATTCAGCTCCGGTTCCCAACGATCAAGGCGAGTTACATGATCCCCCATGTTGTGCAAA
AAAGCGGTTAGCTCCTTCGGTCCTCCGATCGTTGTCAGAAGTAAGTTGGCCGCAGTGTTATCACTCATGG
TTATGGCAGCACTGCATAATTCTCTTACTGTCATGCCATCCGTAAGATGCTTTTCTGTGACTGGTGAGTA
CTCAACCAAGTCATTCTGAGAATAGTGTATGCGGCGACCGAGTTGCTCTTGCCCGGCGTCAATACGGGAT
AATACCGCGCCACATAGCAGAACTTTAAAAGTGCTCATCATTGGAAAACGTTCTTCGGGGCGAAAACTCT
CAAGGATCTTACCGCTGTTGAGATCCAGTTCGATGTAACCCACTCGTGCACCCAACTGATCTTCAGCATC
TTTTACTTTCACCAGCGTTTCTGGGTGAGCAAAAACAGGAAGGCAAAATGCCGCAAAAAAGGGAATAAGG
GCGACACGGAAATGTTGAATACTCATACTCTTCCTTTTTCAATATTATTGAAGCATTTATCAGGGTTATT
GTCTCATGAGCGGATACATATTTGAATGTAGCTCCGAATTTCTCGAGGGCTTGTCGACGACGGCGGTCTC
CGTCGTCAGGATCATGAATTCGACCCGCCTGCCACCATGACCGAGTACAAGCCCACGGTGCGCCTCGCCA
CCCGCGACGACGTCCCCCGGGCCGTACGCACCCTCGCCGCCGCGTTCGCCGACTACCCCGCCACGCGCCA
CACCGTCGACCCGGACCGCCACATCGAGCGGGTCACCGAGCTGCAAGAACTCTTCCTCACGCGCGTCGGG
CTCGACATCGGCAAGGTGTGGGTCGCGGACGACGGCGCCGCGGTGGCGGTCTGGACCACGCCGGAGAGCG
TCGAAGCGGGGGCGGTGTTCGCCGAGATCGGCCCGCGCATGGCCGAGTTGAGCGGTTCCCGGCTGGCCGC
GCAGCAACAGATGGAAGGCCTCCTGGCGCCGCACCGGCCCAAGGAGCCCGCGTGGTTCCTGGCCACCGTC
GGCGTCTCGCCCGACCACCAGGGCAAGGGTCTGGGCAGCGCCGTCGTGCTCCCCGGAGTGGAGGCGGCCG
AGCGCGCCGGGGTGCCCGCCTTCCTGGAGACATCCGCGCCCCGCAACCTCCCCTTCTACGAGCGGCTCGG
CTTCACCGTCACCGCCGACGTCGAGGTGCCCGAAGGACCGCGCACCTGGTGCATGACCCGCAAGCCCGGT
GCCTGATACGCGTGAATTCACTCCTCAGGTGCAGGCTGCCTATCAGAAGGTGGTGGCTGGTGTGGCCAAT
GCCCTGGCTCACAAATACCACTGAGATCTTTTTCCCTCTGCCAAAAATTATGGGGACATCATGAAGCCCC
TTGAGCATCTGACTTCTGGCTAATAAAGGAAATTTATTTTCATTGCAATAGTGTGTTGGAATTTTTTGTG
TCTCTCACTCGGAAGGACATATGGGAGGGCAAATCATTTAAAACATCAGAATGAGTATTTGGTTTAGAGT
TTGGCAACATATGCCCATATGCTGGCTGCCATGAACAAAGGTTGGCTATAAAGAGGTCATCAGTATATGA
AACAGCCCCCTGCTGTCCATTCCTTATTCCATAGAAAAGCCTTGACTTGAGGTTAGATTTTTTTTATATT
TTGTTTTGTGTTATTTTTTTCTTTAACATCCCTAAAATTTTCCTTACATGTTTTACTAGCCAGATTTTTC
CTCCTCTCCTGACTACTCCCAGTCATAGCTGTCCCTCTTCTCTTATGGAGATCCCTCGACCTGCAGCCCA
AGCTTGAATTCTCTAGAATTACCCTGTTATCCCTATGCTTGGTTTACCGAGCTCTTATTGGTTTTCAAAC
TTCATTGACTGTGCCCAACGCGCCTGGGAGCTCACGGGGACAGCCCCCCCCCAAAGCCCCCAGGGATGTA
ATTACGTCCCTCCCCCGCTAGGGGGCAGCAGCGAGCCGCCCGGGGCTCCGCTCCGGTCCGGCGCTCCCCC
CGCATCCCCGAGCCGGCAGCGTGCGGGGACAGCCCGGGCACGGGGAAGGTGGCACGGGATCGCTTTCCTC
TGAACGCTTCTCGCTGCTCTTTGAGCCTGCAGACACCTGGGGGGATACGGGGAAAAAGCTAGGCTGAAAG
ACCGGTTCTTAGAATGACACGCGCCTGGGAGCTCACGGGGACAGCCCCCCCCCAAAGCCCCCAGGGATGT
AATTACGTCCCTCCCCCGCTAGGGGGCAGCAGCGAGCCGCCCGGGGCTCCGCTCCGGTCCGGCGCTCCCC
CCGCATCCCCGAGCCGGCAGCGTGCGGGGACAGCCCGGGCACGGGGAAGGTGGCACGGGATCGCTTTCCT
CTGAACGCTTCTCGCTGCTCTTTGAGCCTGCAGACACCTGGGGGGATACGGGGAAAAAGCTAACTTCTGA
GACGACAACTTTGTATAGAAAAGTTGGCTCCGAATTCGCCCTTGACAGCAGAGATCCAGTTTGGTTAATT
AATTGGCTCCGGTGCCCGTCAGTGGGCAGAGCGCACATCGCCCACAGTCCCCGAGAAGTTGTGGGGAGGG
GTCGGCAATTGAACCGGTGCCTAGAGAAGGTGGCGCGGGGTAAACTGGGAAAGTGATGTCGTGTACTGGC
TCCGCCTTTTTCCCGAGGGTGGGGGAGAACCGTATATAAGTGCAGTAGTCGCCGTGAACGTTCTTTTTCG
CAACGGGTTTGCCGCCAGAACACAGGTAAGTGCCGTGTGTGGTTCCCGCGGGCCTGGCCTCTTTACGGGT
TATGGCCCTTGCGTGCCTTGAATTACTTCCACCTGGCTGCAGTACGTGATTCTTGATCCCGAGCTTCGGG
TTGGAAGTGGGTGGGAGAGTTCGAGGCCTTGCGCTTAAGGAGCCCCTTCGCCTCGTGCTTGAGTTGAGGC
CTGGCCTGGGCGCTGGGGCCGCCGCGTGCGAATCTGGTGGCACCTTCGCGCCTGTCTCGCTGCTTTCGAT
AAGTCTCTAGCCATTTAAAATTTTTGATGACCTGCTGCGACGCTTTTTTTCTGGCAAGATAGTCTTGTAA
ATGCGGGCCAAGATCTGCACACTGGTATTTCGGTTTTTGGGGCCGCGGGCGGCGACGGGGCCCGTGCGTC
CCAGCGCACATGTTCGGCGAGGCGGGGCCTGCGAGCGCGGCCACCGAGAATCGGACGGGGGTAGTCTCAA
GCTGGCCGGCCTGCTCTGGTGCCTGGCCTCGCGCCGCCGTGTATCGCCCCGCCCTGGGCGGCAAGGCTGG
CCCGGTCGGCACCAGTTGCGTGAGCGGAAAGATGGCCGCTTCCCGGCCCTGCTGCAGGGAGCTCAAAATG
GAGGACGCGGCGCTCGGGAGAGCGGGCGGGTGAGTCACCCACACAAAGGAAAAGGGCCTTTCCGTCCTCA
GCCGTCGCTTCATGTGACTCCACGGAGTACCGGGCGCCGTCCAGGCACCTCGATTAGTTCTCGAGCTTTT
GGAGTACGTCGTCTTTAGGTTGGGGGGAGGGGTTTTATGCGATGGAGTTTCCCCACACTGAGTGGGTGGA
GACTGAAGTTAGGCCAGCTTGGCACTTGATGTAATTCTCCTTGGAATTTGCCCTTTTTGAGTTTGGATCT
TGGTTCATTCTCAAGCCTCAGACAGTGGTTCAAAGTTTTTTTCTTCCATTTCAGGTGTCGTGAGAAGGGC
GAATTCGACCCAAGTTTGTACAAAAAAGCAGGCTGGATCCAGGTGCCACCATGGTGAGCGAGCTGATTAA
GGAGAACATGCACATGAAGCTGTACATGGAGGGCACCGTGAACAACCACCACTTCAAGTGCACATCCGAG
GGCGAAGGCAAGCCCTACGAGGGCACCCAGACCATGAGAATCAAGGCGGTCGAGGGCGGCCCTCTCCCCT
TCGCCTTCGACATCCTGGCTACCAGCTTCATGTACGGCAGCAAAACCTTCATCAACCACACCCAGGGCAT
CCCCGACTTCTTTAAGCAGTCCTTCCCCGAGGGCTTCACATGGGAGAGAGTCACCACATACGAAGATGGG
GGCGTGCTGACCGCTACCCAGGACACCAGCCTCCAGGACGGCTGCCTCATCTACAACGTCAAGATCAGAG
GGGTGAACTTCCCATCCAACGGCCCTGTGATGCAGAAGAAAACACTCGGCTGGGAGGCCTCCACCGAGAC
ACTGTACCCCGCTGACGGCGGCCTGGAAGGCAGAGCCGACATGGCCCTGAAGCTCGTGGGCGGGGGCCAC
CTGATCTGCAACCTTAAGACCACATACAGATCCAAGAAACCCGCTAAGAACCTCAAGATGCCCGGCGTCT
ACTATGTGGACAGGAGACTGGAAAGAATCAAGGAGGCCGACAAAGAGACATACGTCGAGCAGCACGAGGT
GGCTGTGGCCAGATACTGCGACCTCCCTAGCAAACTGGGGCACAAACTTAATTGAGAATTCTACCACCCA
GCTTTCTTGTACAAAGTGGTACGTCTCAAGACCAGAGGTCTCTGCTTTCCGTAGCGAACAGATAGTCTAA
ACACTGGGGAACAGATAGTCTAAACACTGGGGAACAGATAGTCTAAACACTGGGGAACAGATAGTCTAAA
CACTGGGCAACCAGAAGAGACCTGTGCTTCACTCCTCAGGTGCAGGCTGCCTATCAGAAGGTGGTGGCTG
GTGTGGCCAATGCCCTGGCTCACAAATACCACTGAGATCTTTTTCCCTCTGCCAAAAATTATGGGGACAT
CATGAAGCCCCTTGAGCATCTGACTTCTGGCTAATAAAGGAAATTTATTTTCATTGCAATAGTGTGTTGG
AATTTTTTGTGTCTCTCACTCGGAAGGACATATGGGAGGGCAAATCATTTAAAACATCAGAATGAGTATT
TGGTTTAGAGTTTGGCAACATATGCCCATATGCTGGCTGCCATGAACAAAGGTTGGCTATAAAGAGGTCA
TCAGTATATGAAACAGCCCCCTGCTGTCCATTCCTTATTCCATAGAAAAGCCTTGACTTGAGGTTAGATT
TTTTTTATATTTTGTTTTGTGTTATTTTTTTCTTTAACATCCCTAAAATTTTCCTTACATGTTTTACTAG
CCAGATTTTTCCTCCTCTCCTGACTACTCCCAGTCATAGCTGTCCCTCTTCTCTTATGGAGATCCCGAGC
GGTGCGTTTTTATGCTTGTAGTATTGTATAATGTTTTTAAGATCCAAGCTTCTGACCTCTTCTCTTCCTC
CCACAGGGCCTCGAGACAATTGCATCGATGGTACCAGTGAAAGTCTGCAATGAATTCGAGTTGGCGCGCC
TGTCATTCTAAATCTCTCTTTCAGCCTAAAGCTTTTTCCCCGTATCCCCCCAGGTGTCTGCAGGCTCAAA
GAGCAGCGAGAAGCGTTCAGAGGAAAGCGATCCCGTGCCACCTTCCCCGTGCCCGGGCTGTCCCCGCACG
CTGCCGGCTCGGGGATGCGGGGGGAGCGCCGGACCGGAGCGGAGCCCCGGGCGGCTCGCTGCTGCCCCCT
AGCGGGGGAGGGACGTAATTACATCCCTGGGGGCTTTGGGAGGGGGCTGTCCCCGTGAGCTCCCAGGCGC
GCCTGTCATTCTAAATCTCTCTTTCAGCCTAAAGCTTTTTCCCCGTATCCCCCCAGGTGTCTGCAGGCTC
AAAGAGCAGCGAGAAGCGTTCAGAGGAAAGCGATCCCGTGCCACCTTCCCCGTGCCCGGGCTGTCCCCGC
ACGCTGCCGGCTCGGGGATGCGGGGGGAGCGCCGGACCGGAGCGGAGCCCCGGGCGGCTCGCTGCTGCCC
CCTAGCGGGGGAGGGACGTAATTACATCCCTGGGGGCTTTGGGGGGGGGCTGTCCCCGTGAGCTCCCAGG
CGCGCCAACTCGGTACCGTATCGATGTCGACGTTAACGCTAGTGATATCAACTTTGTATAGAAAAGTTGG
CTCCGAATTCGCCCTTGACAGCAGAGATCCAGTTTGGTTAATTAATTGGCTCCGGTGCCCGTCAGTGGGC
AGAGCGCACATCGCCCACAGTCCCCGAGAAGTTGTGGGGAGGGGTCGGCAATTGAACCGGTGCCTAGAGA
AGGTGGCGCGGGGTAAACTGGGAAAGTGATGTCGTGTACTGGCTCCGCCTTTTTCCCGAGGGTGGGGGAG
AACCGTATATAAGTGCAGTAGTCGCCGTGAACGTTCTTTTTCGCAACGGGTTTGCCGCCAGAACACAGGT
AAGTGCCGTGTGTGGTTCCCGCGGGCCTGGCCTCTTTACGGGTTATGGCCCTTGCGTGCCTTGAATTACT
TCCACCTGGCTGCAGTACGTGATTCTTGATCCCGAGCTTCGGGTTGGAAGTGGGTGGGAGAGTTCGAGGC
CTTGCGCTTAAGGAGCCCCTTCGCCTCGTGCTTGAGTTGAGGCCTGGCCTGGGCGCTGGGGCCGCCGCGT
GCGAATCTGGTGGCACCTTCGCGCCTGTCTCGCTGCTTTCGATAAGTCTCTAGCCATTTAAAATTTTTGA
TGACCTGCTGCGACGCTTTTTTTCTGGCAAGATAGTCTTGTAAATGCGGGCCAAGATCTGCACACTGGTA
TTTCGGTTTTTGGGGCCGCGGGCGGCGACGGGGCCCGTGCGTCCCAGCGCACATGTTCGGCGAGGCGGGG
CCTGCGAGCGCGGCCACCGAGAATCGGACGGGGGTAGTCTCAAGCTGGCCGGCCTGCTCTGGTGCCTGGC
CTCGCGCCGCCGTGTATCGCCCCGCCCTGGGCGGCAAGGCTGGCCCGGTCGGCACCAGTTGCGTGAGCGG
AAAGATGGCCGCTTCCCGGCCCTGCTGCAGGGAGCTCAAAATGGAGGACGCGGCGCTCGGGAGAGCGGGC
GGGTGAGTCACCCACACAAAGGAAAAGGGCCTTTCCGTCCTCAGCCGTCGCTTCATGTGACTCCACGGAG
TACCGGGCGCCGTCCAGGCACCTCGATTAGTTCTCGAGCTTTTGGAGTACGTCGTCTTTAGGTTGGGGGG
AGGGGTTTTATGCGATGGAGTTTCCCCACACTGAGTGGGTGGAGACTGAAGTTAGGCCAGCTTGGCACTT
GATGTAATTCTCCTTGGAATTTGCCCTTTTTGAGTTTGGATCTTGGTTCATTCTCAAGCCTCAGACAGTG
GTTCAAAGTTTTTTTCTTCCATTTCAGGTGTCGTGAGAAGGGCGAATTCGACCCAAGTTTGTACAAAAAA
GCAGGCTCGCCACCATGGTGAGCAAGGGCGAGGAGCTGTTCACCGGGGTGGTGCCCATCCTGGTCGAGCT
GGACGGCGACGTAAACGGCCACAAGTTCAGCGTGAGGGGCGAGGGCGAGGGCGATGCCACCAACGGCAAG
CTGACCCTGAAGTTCATCTGCACCACCGGCAAGCTGCCCGTGCCCTGGCCCACCCTCGTGACCACCCTGA
GCCACGGCGTGCAGTGCTTCGCCCGCTACCCCGACCACATGAAGCAGCACGACTTCTTCAAGTCCGCCAT
GCCCGAAGGCTACGTCCAGGAGCGCACCATCTTCTTCAAGGACGACGGCACCTACAAGACCCGCGCCGAG
GTGAAGTTCGAGGGCGACACCCTAGTGAACCGCATCGAGCTGAAGGGCGTCGACTTCAAGGAGGACGGCA
ACATCCTGGGGCACAAGCTGGAGTACAACTTCAACAGCCACAACATCTATATCATGGCCGTCAAGCAGAA
GAACGGCATCAAGGTGAACTTCAAGATCCGCCACAACGTGGAGGACGGCAGCGTGCAGCTCGCCGACCAC
TACCAGCAGAACACCCCCATCGGCGACGGCCCCGTGCTGCTGCCCGACAGCCACTACCTGAGCACCCAGT
CCGTGCTGAGCAAAGACCCCAACGAGAAGCGCGATCACATGGTCCTGCTGGAGTTCCGCACCGCCGCCGG
GATCACTCTCGGCATGGACGAGCTGTACAAGTAATACCACCCAGCTTTCTTGTACAAAGTGGTACGCGTG
AATTCACTCCTCAGGTGCAGGCTGCCTATCAGAAGGTGGTGGCTGGTGTGGCCAATGCCCTGGCTCACAA
ATACCACTGAGATCTTTTTCCCTCTGCCAAAAATTATGGGGACATCATGAAGCCCCTTGAGCATCTGACT
TCTGGCTAATAAAGGAAATTTATTTTCATTGCAATAGTGTGTTGGAATTTTTTGTGTCTCTCACTCGGAA
GGACATATGGGAGGGCAAATCATTTAAAACATCAGAATGAGTATTTGGTTTAGAGTTTGGCAACATATGC
CCATATGCTGGCTGCCATGAACAAAGGTTGGCTATAAAGAGGTCATCAGTATATGAAACAGCCCCCTGCT
GTCCATTCCTTATTCCATAGAAAAGCCTTGACTTGAGGTTAGATTTTTTTTATATTTTGTTTTGTGTTAT
TTTTTTCTTTAACATCCCTAAAATTTTCCTTACATGTTTTACTAGCCAGATTTTTCCTCCTCTCCTGACT
ACTCCCAGTCATAGCTGTCCCTCTTCTCTTATGGAGATCCCTCGACCTGCAGCCCAAGCTTGGCGTAATC
ATGGTCATAGCTGTTTCCTGTGTGAAATTGTTATCCGCTCACAATTCCACACAACATACGAGCCGGAAGC
ATAAAGTGTAAAGCCTGGGGTGCCTAATGAGTGAGCTAACTCACATTAATTGCGTTGCGCTCACTGCCCG
CTTTCCAGTCGGGAAACCTGTCGTGCCAGCGGATCGACAGTACTAAGCTTGGTCTAATACCCAATCTCTC
GTCTTATCCAGATGTTTTATACGCCTCTGGCCCGTGTCTCAAAATCTCTGATGTTACATTGCACAAGATA
AAATAATATCATCATGAACAATAAAACTGTCTGCTTACATAAACAGTAATACAAGGGGTGTTATGAGCCA
TATTCAACGGGAAACGTCGAGGCCGCGATTAAATTCCAACATGGATGCTGATTTATATGGGTATAAATGG
GCTCGCGATAATGTCGGGCAATCAGGTGCGACAATCTATCGCTTGTATGGGAAGCCCGATGCGCCAGAGT
TGTTTCTGAAACATGGCAAAGGTAGCGTTGCCAATGATGTTACAGATGAGATGGTCAGACTAAACTGGCT
GACGGAATTTATGCCTCTTCCGACCATCAAGCATTTTATCCGTACTCCTGATGATGCATGGTTACTCACC
ACTGCGATCCCCGGAAAAACAGCATTCCAGGTATTAGAAGAATATCCTGATTCAGGTGAAAATATTGTTG
ATGCGCTGGCAGTGTTCCTGCGCCGGTTGCATTCGATTCCTGTTTGTAATTGTCCTTTTAACAGCGATCG
CGTATTTCGTCTCGCTCAGGCGCAATCACGAATGAATAACGGTTTGGTTGATGCGAGTGATTTTGATGAC
GAGCGTAATGGCTGGCCTGTTGAACAAGTCTGGAAAGAAATGCATAAACTTTTGCCATTCTCACCGGATT
CAGTCGTCACTCATGGTGATTTCTCACTTGATAACCTTATTTTTGACGAGGGGAAATTAATAGGTTGTAT
TGATGTTGGACGAGTCGGAATCGCAGACCGATACCAGGATCTTGCCATCCTATGGAACTGCCTCGGTGAG
TTTTCTCCTTCATTACAGAAACGGCTTTTTCAAAAATATGGTATTGATAATCCTGATATGAATAAATTGC
AGTTTCATTTGATGCTCGATGAGTTTTTCTAATCAGAATTGGTTAATTGGTTGTAACACTGGCAGAGCAT
TACGCTGACTTGACGGGACGGCGCAAGCTCATGACCAAAATCCCTTAACGTGAGTTACGCGTCGTTCCAC
TGAGCGTCAGAGGTATCACTAGTATTACAGAGGTAAGTTATAACAGTCGCCTAACCC
Features (pLannotate 1.2.2; 28 found; start..end, strand, type, name):
     87..675     -  rep_origin     ori: high-copy-number ColE1/pMB1/pBR322/pUC origin of replication
    846..1706    -  CDS            AmpR: β-lactamase; bla; confers resistance to ampicillin, carbenicillin, and related antibiotics
   1707..1778    -  promoter       AmpR promoter: bla
   1857..2456    +  CDS            PuroR: puromycin N-acetyltransferase; pac from Streptomyces alboniger; confers resistance to puromycin
   2461..2541    +  CDS            HBB (fragment): HBB_PONPY - Experimental evidence at transcript level: Swiss-Prot protein existence level 2. Involved in oxygen transport from the lung to the various peripheral tissues. From Pongo pygmaeus (Bornean orangutan).
   2612..2667    +  polyA_signal   β-globin poly(A) signal: rabbit β-globin polyadenylation signal (Gil and Proudfoot, 1987)
   3646..3666    +  protein_bind   attB4: mutant version of attB; core recombination site for the Gateway® BP reaction BP Clonase™
   3734..3945    +  promoter       EF-1α core promoter: core promoter for human elongation factor EF-1α
   3946..4884    +  intron         EF-1α intron A: intron upstream of the start codon of human EF-1α
   4911..4931    +  protein_bind   attB1: mutant version of attB; core recombination site for the Gateway® BP reaction BP Clonase™
   4951..5646    +  CDS            mKate2: mKate2 is a basic (constitutively fluorescent) red fluorescent protein published in 2009, derived from Entacmaea quadricolor. It is reported to be a rapidly-maturing monomer with moderate acid sensitivity.
   5666..5690    -  protein_bind   attB2: mutant version of attB; recombination site for the Gateway® BP reaction BP Clonase™
   5838..5912    +  CDS            HBB (fragment): HBB_PONPY - Experimental evidence at transcript level: Swiss-Prot protein existence level 2. Involved in oxygen transport from the lung to the various peripheral tissues. From Pongo pygmaeus (Bornean orangutan).
   5983..6038    +  polyA_signal   β-globin poly(A) signal: rabbit β-globin polyadenylation signal (Gil and Proudfoot, 1987)
   6422..6447    +  misc_feature   SA: splice acceptor site
   7119..7139    +  protein_bind   attB4: mutant version of attB; core recombination site for the Gateway® BP reaction BP Clonase™
   7207..7418    +  promoter       EF-1α core promoter: core promoter for human elongation factor EF-1α
   7419..8357    +  intron         EF-1α intron A: intron upstream of the start codon of human EF-1α
   8384..8404    +  protein_bind   attB1: mutant version of attB; core recombination site for the Gateway® BP reaction BP Clonase™
   8415..9131    +  CDS            EBFP2: EBFP2 is a basic (constitutively fluorescent) blue fluorescent protein published in 2007, derived from Aequorea victoria. It is reported to be a rapidly-maturing monomer with moderate acid sensitivity.
   9139..9163    -  protein_bind   attB2: mutant version of attB; recombination site for the Gateway® BP reaction BP Clonase™
   9167..9247    +  CDS            HBB (fragment): HBB_PONPY - Experimental evidence at transcript level: Swiss-Prot protein existence level 2. Involved in oxygen transport from the lung to the various peripheral tissues. From Pongo pygmaeus (Bornean orangutan).
   9318..9373    +  polyA_signal   β-globin poly(A) signal: rabbit β-globin polyadenylation signal (Gil and Proudfoot, 1987)
   9756..9778    -  protein_bind   lac operator (fragment): The lac repressor binds to the lac operator to inhibit transcription in E. coli. This inhibition can be relieved by adding lactose or isopropyl-β-D-thiogalactopyranoside (IPTG). lac repressor encoded by lacI
   9782..9812    -  promoter       lac promoter: promoter for the E. coli lac operon
   9827..9848    -  protein_bind   CAP binding site: CAP binding activates transcription in the presence of cAMP. E. coli catabolite activator protein
   9861..9900    -  CDS            lacI (fragment): lac repressor; lacI; The lac repressor binds to the lac operator to inhibit transcription in E. coli. This inhibition can be relieved by adding lactose or isopropyl-β-D-thiogalactopyranoside (IPTG).
  10073..10882   +  CDS            KanR: aminoglycoside phosphotransferase; aph(3')-Ia; confers resistance to kanamycin in bacteria or G418 (Geneticin®) in eukaryotes
