[The description below was written by a language model from this plasmid's Addgene catalogue record and pLannotate feature annotations shown in this document.]
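Description:
LSB-hsa-miR-199b-5p is a mammalian expression and synthetic-biology plasmid of about 11 kb, built on the Low Sensor Backbone (LSB), that reports the activity of the human microRNA miR-199b-5p by two-colour fluorescence. It replicates in E. coli from a high-copy ColE1/pUC-type origin and carries both a β-lactamase gene (ampicillin) and an aph(3')-Ia gene (kanamycin), matching the dual selection listed in the record. A puromycin N-acetyltransferase coding sequence followed by a rabbit β-globin poly(A) signal is also present. The depositor notes it supports puromycin selection, although no promoter is annotated directly upstream of it in the feature table.

The sensor consists of two parallel transcription units in the same orientation, each driven by the human EF-1α core promoter with its intron A and terminated by a rabbit β-globin poly(A) region. Gateway attB4, attB1 and attB2 scars flank the promoters and coding sequences in both units. The first unit encodes the red fluorescent protein mKate2, and the catalogue entry places the miR-199b-5p target in its 3' UTR. The target itself is not annotated as a feature, but would lie in the unannotated region between mKate2 and its poly(A) signal. The second unit encodes the blue protein EBFP2 without a target and acts as an internal reference for delivery and expression. In cells where miR-199b-5p is active, mKate2 is repressed relative to EBFP2, so the red-to-blue ratio gives a measure of miRNA activity.

The depositor warns that the repeated poly(A) elements make the plasmid inherently unstable. The physical plasmid also differs slightly from the deposited sequence, including short insertions on either side of the puromycin gene that do not impair selection.
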