Addgene plasmid #103322: LSB-hsa-miR-199b-5p
Purpose: Used to sense miRNA activity using fluorescence based tools. hsa-miR-199b-5p target in 3' UTR of of mKate. miRNA activity can be measured by the repression of mKate2 relative to EBFP2 fluorescent proteins . Plasmid is inherently unstable; please see Depositor Comments
Depositing lab: Ron Weiss. Depositing organization: Massachusetts Institute of Technology. Publication: A mixed antagonistic/synergistic miRNA repression model enables accurate predictions of multi-input miRNA sensor activity. Gam JJ, Babb J, Weiss R. Nat Commun. 2018 Jun 22;9(1):2430. doi: 10.1038/s41467-018-04575-0. PubMed 29934631.
Backbone
  Vector backbone: Low Sensor Backbone (LSB)
  Vector type: Mammalian Expression, Synthetic Biology
Growth in bacteria
  Bacterial resistance: Ampicillin and Kanamycin, 100 & 50 μg/mL
  Growth temperature: 30°C
  Growth strain: NEB Stable
  Copy number: High Copy
Gene/Insert
  Gene/Insert name: hsa-miR-199b-5p target
  Species: H. sapiens (human)
  Entrez Gene: MIR199B (a.k.a. MIRN199B, mir-199b)
  Promoter: EF-1a
  Cloning method: Gibson Cloning
Terms and licenses: Academic/Nonprofit Terms; Industry Terms: Not Available to Industry
Depositor comments: Please note that this plasmid is inherently unstable due to a repeating poly A element. We recommend performing a diagnostic digest on multiple colonies upon receipt. The depositors would like to note the presence of several discrepancies between the depositor sequence and physical plasmid sequence. In particular, the sequences upstream and downstream of the puromycin coding region have 10 bp insertions which do not affect the ability to perform puromycin selection. The sequences for those regions within the physical plasmids are as follows: Upstream of Puro: GAATTCGACCGCCTGTCTCAAGGTGCCACC; Downstream of Puro: GCTTTGAGACTACGCGTGAATTCACTCCTC.
How to cite: LSB-hsa-miR-199b-5p was a gift from Ron Weiss (Addgene plasmid # 103322 ; http://n2t.net/addgene:103322 ; RRID:Addgene_103322)
