>Addgene plasmid #103322 | LSB-hsa-miR-199b-5p | depositor partial sequence | sequence record 195694 | hsa-miR-199b-5p target
GAACAGATAGTCTAAACACTGGG
