>Addgene plasmid #103322 | LSB-hsa-miR-199b-5p | addgene partial sequence | sequence record 270613 | mKate2-F 5'-ACCCGCTAAGAACCTCAAGA-3'
ATCAAGGAGGCCGACAAAGAGACATACGTCGAGCAGCACGAGGTGGCTGTGGCCAGATACTGCGACCTCC
CTAGCAAACTGGGGCACAAACTTAATTGAGAATTCTACCACCCAGCTTTCTTGTACAAAGTGGTACGTCT
CAAGACCAGAGGTCTCTGCTTTCCGTAGCGAACAGATAGTCTAAACACTGGGGAACAGATAGTCTAAACA
CTGGGGAACAGATAGTCTAAACACTGGGGAACAGATAGTCTAAACACTGGGCAACCAGAAGAGACCTGTG
CTTCACTCCTCAGGTGCAGGCTGCCTATCAGAAGGTGGTGGCTGGTGTGGCCAATGCCCTGGCTCACAAA
TACCACTGAGATCTTTTTCCCTCTGCCAAAAATTATGGGGACATCATGAAGCCCCTTGAGCATCTGACTT
CTGGCTAATAAAGGAAATTTATTTTCATTGCAATAGTGTGTTGGAATTTTTTGTGTCTCTCACTCGGAAG
GACATATGGGAGGGCAAATCATTTAAAACATCAGAATGAGTATTTGGTTTAGAGTTTGGCAACATATGCC
CATATGCTGGCTGCCATGAAC
